>Addgene plasmid #40339 | pMIEG3-BCL6 | addgene partial sequence | sequence record 52863 | pLXSN_5
CTCACTCCTTCTCTAGGCGCCGGAATTCCAAGGCCTTGGCGGCCGCTCTAGAACTAGTGGATCCTCTAGA
GTCGACCCCACCATGGCTAGTCCGGCT
[372 nt withheld, positions 98-469]
GCAGAGATGGTTTCTGCCATCAAGCCTCCTCGTGAAGAGTTCCTCAACAGCCGGATGCTGATGCCCCAAG
ACATCATGGCCTATCGGGGTCGTGAGGTGGTGGAGAACAACCTGCCACTGAGGAGCGCCCCTGGGTGTGA
GAGCAGAGCCTTTGCCCCCAGCCTGTACAGTGGCCTGTCCACACCGCCAGCCTCTTATTCCATGTACAGC
CACCTCCCTGTCAGCAGCCTCCTCTTCTCCGATGAGGAGTTTCGGGATGTCCGGATGCCTGTGGCCA
