>Addgene plasmid #40339 | pMIEG3-BCL6 | addgene partial sequence | sequence record 53052 | IRES-F 5'-TGGCTCTCCTCAAGCGTATT-3'
GTACCCCATTGTATGGGATCTGATCTGGGGCCTCGGTACACATGCTTTACATGTGTTTAGTCGAGGTTAA
AAAAACGTCTAGGCCCCCCGAACCACGGGGACGTGGTTTTCCTTTGAAAAACACGATGATAATATGGCCA
CAACCATGGTGAGCAAGGGCGAGGAGCTGTTCACCGGGGTGGTGCCCATCCTGGTCGAGCTGGACGGCGA
CGTAAACGGCCACAAGTTCAGCGTGTCCGGCGAGGGCGAGGGCGATGCCACCTACGGCAAGCTGACCCTG
AAGTTCATCTGCACCACCGGCAAGCTGCCCGTGCCCTGGCCCACCCTCGTGACCACCCTGACCTACGGCG
TGCAGTGCTTCAGCCGCTACCCCGACCACATGAAGCAGCACGACTTCTTCAAGTCCGCCATGCCCGAAGG
CTACGTCCAGGAGCGCACCATCTTCTTCAAGGACGACGGCAACTACAAGACCCGCGCCGAGGTGAAGTTC
GAGGGCGACACCCTGGTGAACCGCATCGAGCTGAAGGGCATCGACTTCAAGGAGGACGGCAACATCCTGG
GGCACAAGCTGGAGTACAACTACAACAGCCACAACGTCTATATCATGGCCGACAAGCAGAAGAACGGCAT
CAAGGTGAACTTCAAGATCCGCCACAACATCGAGGACGGCAGCGTGCAGCTCGCCGACCACTACCAGCAG
AACACCCCCATCGGCGACGGCCCCGTGCTGCTGCCCGACAACCACTACCTGAGCACCCAGTCCGCCCTGA
GCAAAGACCCCAACGAGAAGCGCGATCACATGGTCCTGCTGGAGTTCGTGACCGCCGC
