[The description below was written by a language model from this plasmid's Addgene catalogue record.]
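Description:
pMIEG3-BCL6 is a retroviral mammalian expression plasmid built on the pMIEG3 backbone, a murine stem cell virus (MSCV)-based vector. It is propagated in bacteria as a high-copy plasmid under ampicillin selection. The recorded growth strain is a recombination-deficient one, a common choice for constructs carrying repeated LTR sequences. No feature table accompanies the record, so the bacterial origin of replication, the packaging signal and any other backbone elements are not explicitly listed.

The insert is a human BCL6 cDNA (B-cell CLL/lymphoma 6, a zinc-finger transcriptional repressor) carrying an optimized translation initiation codon, cloned between the NotI and XhoI sites; whether those sites survived cloning is not recorded. Expression is driven by the MSCV long terminal repeat, which produces a single bicistronic transcript. BCL6 lies upstream, followed by an internal ribosome entry site (IRES) and the eGFP coding sequence. Although eGFP is listed in the tag field, the IRES arrangement means it is translated as a separate protein rather than fused to BCL6. Green fluorescence therefore marks cells expressing the transgene without altering the BCL6 protein.

When supplied with retroviral packaging functions, a vector of this type yields particles that integrate the LTR-flanked cassette into dividing target cells, and transduced cells can be identified or sorted by GFP. The associated publication concerns BCL6 regulation of chemokine gene transcription in macrophages. This is consistent with using the construct for enforced BCL6 expression in mammalian cells to study its effects on target genes.
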