Addgene plasmid #40339: pMIEG3-BCL6
Depositing lab: Alexander Dent. Depositing organization: Indiana University School of Medicine, Indianapolis. Publication: BCL-6 regulates chemokine gene transcription in macrophages. Toney LM, Cattoretti G, Graf JA, Merghoub T, Pandolfi PP, Dalla-Favera R, Ye BH, Dent AL. Nat Immunol. 2000 Sep;1(3):214-20. 10.1038/79749 PubMed 10973278.
Backbone
  Vector backbone: pMIEG3
  Backbone manufacturer: David A. Williams (PMID: 10961859)
  Vector type: Mammalian Expression, Retroviral
Growth in bacteria
  Bacterial resistance: Ampicillin, 100 μg/mL
  Growth temperature: 37°C
  Growth strain: Stbl3
  Copy number: High Copy
Gene/Insert
  Gene/Insert name: BCL6 (alt names: BCL-6; B-cell CLL/lymphoma 6)
  Species: H. sapiens (human)
  Mutation: optimized translation initiation codon
  GenBank ID: NG_007149.1
  Entrez Gene: BCL6 (a.k.a. BCL5, BCL6A, LAZ3, ZBTB27, ZNF51)
  Tag / fusion protein: IRES eGFP (C terminal on backbone)
  Cloning method: Restriction Enzyme; 5′ cloning site NotI (unknown if destroyed); 3′ cloning site XhoI (unknown if destroyed)
  Sequencing primers: 5′ pLXSN_5; 3′ IRES-R2 (gacggcaatatggtggaaa)
Resource information
  A portion of this plasmid was derived from a plasmid made by: Human BCL-6 cDNA with optimized translation initiation codon obtained from L.M. Staudt, NCI, NIH.
Terms and licenses: Academic/Nonprofit Terms; Industry Terms: Not Available to Industry
Depositor comments: The pMIEG3 plasmid was obtained from D.A. Williams (Indiana University School of Medicine). pMIEG3 is a murine stem cell virus (MSCV) retrovirus construct in which the gene encoding GFP is driven by the MSCV long terminal repeat. pMIEG3 contains an IRES that allows coexpression of the GFP gene and a second gene. The human BCL-6 cDNA with an optimized translation initiation codon (obtained from L.M. Staudt, NCI, NIH) was cloned into pMIEG3 via NotI and XhoI restriction sites.
How to cite: pMIEG3-BCL6 was a gift from Alexander Dent (Addgene plasmid # 40339 ; http://n2t.net/addgene:40339 ; RRID:Addgene_40339)
